>Addgene plasmid #194424 | LT1_85_TU5of6_HOhomology | addgene full sequence | sequence record 383065 | Addgene NGS Result
TCCCTGAATTCGCATCTAGAGCCTGCACTAGACGAACTAGGCAAGATGCGTCCAATCCGTCTAAACATGG
TGACAACGCTGGACAGATGACGTAACACCGAGCCACATCCTGAAATCGAGGCAGGCTAACCGAAACCGTG
ACAATGCAAAGAGACAGCCTGACCGTCTCAGGTAGACTACCCATGAGTCACAATGAACGTGAGACCGAAA
GTGAAACGTGATTTCATGCGTCATTTTGAACATTTTGTAAATCTTATTTAATAATGTGTGCGGCAATTCA
CATTTAATTTATGAATGTTTTCTTAACATCGCGGCAACTCAAGAAACGGCAGGTTCGGATCTTAGCTACT
AGAGAAAGAGGAGAAATACTAGATGCGTAAAGGCGAAGAGCTGTTCACTGGTGTCGTCCCTATTCTGGTG
GAACTGGATGGTGATGTCAACGGTCATAAGTTTTCCGTGCGTGGCGAGGGTGAAGGTGACGCAACTAATG
GTAAACTGACGCTGAAGTTCATCTGTACTACTGGTAAACTGCCGGTTCCTTGGCCGACTCTGGTAACGAC
GCTGACTTATGGTGTTCAGTGCTTTGCTCGTTATCCGGACCATATGAAGCAGCATGACTTCTTCAAGTCC
GCCATGCCGGAAGGCTATGTGCAGGAACGCACGATTTCCTTTAAGGATGACGGCACGTACAAAACGCGTG
CGGAAGTGAAATTTGAAGGCGATACCCTGGTAAACCGCATTGAGCTGAAAGGCATTGACTTTAAAGAGGA
CGGCAATATCCTGGGCCATAAGCTGGAATACAATTTTAACAGCCACAATGTTTACATCACCGCCGATAAA
CAAAAAAATGGCATTAAAGCGAATTTTAAAATTCGCCACAACGTGGAGGATGGCAGCGTGCAGCTGGCTG
ATCACTACCAGCAAAACACTCCAATCGGTGATGGTCCTGTTCTGCTGCCAGACAATCACTATCTGAGCAC
GCAAAGCGTTCTGTCTAAAGATCCGAACGAGAAACGCGATCATATGGTTCTGCTGGAGTTCGTAACCGCA
GCGGGCATCACGCATGGTATGGATGAACTGTACAAATGACCAGGCATCAAATAAAACGAAAGGCTCAGTC
GAAAGACTGGGCCTTTCGTTTTATCTGTTGTTTGTCGGTGAACGCTCTCTACTAGAGTCACACTGGCTCA
CCTTCGGGTGGGCCTTTCTGCGTTTATAGGTCTCAGCTGAAGTTGAGACGACGCACAAGGTCAGGGCACT
CATGCGACAATCAACTCGATGCATGATCCGCACCATTGTCGAGGGGCCAGCGTCAATAGTGCCGATGACC
ACAGACCCGGTTAAGACATAGCCGAATGGAGCCGCGCCGACCACAGAATGATAACTAGTGCACTGCAGTA
CATAACCCCTAGGTCTTCCTGAGAGTTATCGTGTTGCATCTGCGGCTTTAAATTGATGTATCTCATCGCA
GGCACGGGCAGTACAGTGCCCTGAGCGTAGGGAAAAATGAAAAAAAGGATGTAACTTTTAACATAATTCC
AGCACGCAGCGATTGGGTATAATGAAGATTGTTAAGTTCAACAACATGTGAAATTCTTAGCTCCGCAACT
TGCTTGAATTATGAGCTCTAAGATTCAAGAAGTAAATAGGTCATATAATGGAATGATAGTAGTACTTGAT
AAAGGAACCATGTGATCTTACGTTGATATGAAAATAATTCTCTCACAGAAGTCAGTTTGTATGACTAACA
TAGAGAGTAATTGCTTTTCGGATAAAATCGCACCTAACAAAGATTACCTTTTGTAAAGCCTCCAGAACAG
CTATGAATGTTCGTTATTCTACGCACTTTCTTTCATACATCTTGATCCGCCTTTTTTGATGTAGGTTTTA
ACGCGGCAAAACATATTAATTTTTCTGATTTGGAAAAATAAAGAGTTAGTTCTGCCCCGAGCGGCCGCGA
TTATCAAAAAGGATCTTCACCTAGATCCTTTTAAATTAAAAATGAAGTTTTAAATCAATCTAAAGTATAT
ATGAGTAAACTTGGTCTGACAGTTACCAATGCTTAATCAGTGAGGCACCTATCTCAGCGATCTGTCTATT
TCGTTCATCCATAGTTGCCTGACTCCCCGTCGTGTAGATAACTACGATACGGGAGGGCTTACCATCTGGC
CCCAGTGCTGCAATGATACCGCGGGACCCACGCTCACCGGCTCCAGATTTATCAGCAATAAACCAGCCAG
CCGGAAGGGCCGAGCGCAGAAGTGGTCCTGCAACTTTATCCGCCTCCATCCAGTCTATTAATTGTTGCCG
GGAAGCTAGAGTAAGTAGTTCGCCAGTTAATAGTTTGCGCAACGTTGTTGCCATTGCTACAGGCATCGTG
GTGTCACGCTCGTCGTTTGGTATGGCTTCATTCAGCTCCGGTTCCCAACGATCAAGGCGAGTTACATGAT
CCCCCATGTTGTGCAAAAAAGCGGTTAGCTCCTTCGGTCCTCCGATCGTTGTCAGAAGTAAGTTGGCCGC
AGTGTTATCACTCATGGTTATGGCAGCACTGCATAATTCTCTTACTGTCATGCCATCCGTAAGATGCTTT
TCTGTGACTGGTGAGTACTCAACCAAGTCATTCTGAGAATAGTGTATGCGGCGACCGAGTTGCTCTTGCC
CGGCGTCAATACGGGATAATACCGCGCCACATAGCAGAACTTTAAAAGTGCTCATCATTGGAAAACGTTC
TTCGGGGCGAAAACTCTCAAGGATCTTACCGCTGTTGAGATCCAGTTCGATGTAACCCACTCGTGCACCC
AACTGATCTTCAGCATCTTTTACTTTCACCAGCGTTTCTGGGTGAGCAAAAACAGGAAGGCAAAATGCCG
CAAAAAAGGGAATAAGGGCGACACGGAAATGTTGAATACTCATACTCTTCCTTTTTCAATATTATTGAAG
CATTTATCAGGGTTATTGTCTCATGAGCGGATACATATTTGAATGTATTTAGAAAAATAAACAAATAGGG
GTTCCGCGCACATTTCCCCGAAAAGTGCCACCTGTCATGACCAAAATCCCTTAACGTGAGTTTTCGTTCC
ACTGAGCGTCAGACCCCGTAGAAAAGATCAAAGGATCTTCTTGAGATCCTTTTTTTCTGCGCGTAATCTG
CTGCTTGCAAACAAAAAAACCACCGCTACCAGCGGTGGTTTGTTTGCCGGATCAAGAGCTACCAACTCTT
TTTCCGAAGGTAACTGGCTTCAGCAGAGCGCAGATACCAAATACTGTTCTTCTAGTGTAGCCGTAGTTAG
GCCACCACTTCAAGAACTCTGTAGCACCGCCTACATACCTCGCTCTGCTAATCCTGTTACCAGTGGCTGC
TGCCAGTGGCGATAAGTCGTGTCTTACCGGGTTGGACTCAAGACGATAGTTACCGGATAAGGCGCAGCGG
TCGGGCTGAACGGGGGGTTCGTGCACACAGCCCAGCTTGGAGCGAACGACCTACACCGAACTGAGATACC
TACAGCGTGAGCTATGAGAAAGCGCCACGCTTCCCGAAGGGAGAAAGGCGGACAGGTATCCGGTAAGCGG
CAGGGTCGGAACAGGAGAGCGCACGAGGGAGCTTCCAGGGGGAAACGCCTGGTATCTTTATAGTCCTGTC
GGGTTTCGCCACCTCTGACTTGAGCGTCGATTTTTGTGATGCTCGTCAGGGGGGCGGAGCCTATGGAAAA
ACGCCAGCAACGCGGCCTTTTTACGGTTCCTGGCCTTTTGCTGGCCTTTTGCTCACATGTTCTTTCCTGC
GTTATCCCCTGATTCTGTGGATAACCGTGCGGCCGCCAATTCTAATTGTATCGAGATCACTTTTCGTGAT
CCGCTAATCAGCGACGGTCACATTAGGTTTGCCAAGTCAGGGTATGAACCATACGATCAGTTTTCGTGAA
CCTGGTACGTATATTGTGGCGTTTGTGTATATTTTCATTCTTTGACAACAATCAATACCAACCTCAAATA
GGAAAAGTAATAAGTTTGGCGTTACACCCCAAAAGACGCCAAACGGATCGAACTTACTCAATAGCAATTA
GCGAGACAAAACCTACGTTAAGACCTGTAACCGATTTATCAAAGCACTCTGCGGTTCTTTCTTGGGAATA
TTACCTGGACATTTTGTGCCCTCAAGAAACGAGGCTCTACGAGCCTGTTGGAGCCCCTCAGACATTAGCC
GCCACGAATCAAACTTTTTACGCGATTCGGCCCAAATCAGTTTCTCACAGATCATTCGTAGAGTGAAAAA
GCACATCGATTATTTGATACCCCTTTGGGTTAATTACTGTTGAGGTCTTTGCCGTAAGTTCCATCGCTG
Features (pLannotate 1.2.2; 6 found; start..end, strand, type, name):
    373..1086    +  CDS            superfolder GFP: GFP variant that folds robustly even when fused to poorly folded proteins (Pédelacq et al., 2006)
   1098..1169    +  terminator     rrnB T1 terminator: transcription terminator T1 from the E. coli rrnB gene
   1185..1212    +  terminator     T7Te terminator: phage T7 early transcription terminator
   2053..2913    -  CDS            AmpR: β-lactamase; bla; confers resistance to ampicillin, carbenicillin, and related antibiotics
   2914..3018    -  promoter       AmpR promoter: bla
   3121..3709    +  rep_origin     ori: high-copy-number ColE1/pMB1/pBR322/pUC origin of replication
