[The description below was written by a language model from this plasmid's Addgene catalogue record and pLannotate feature annotations shown in this document.]
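Description:
LT1_85_TU5of6_HOhomology is an empty acceptor backbone built on the MoClo Yeast Toolkit (YTK) framework and belonging to a kit for engineering Saccharomyces cerevisiae and introducing biosensors. It is designed to receive the fifth transcriptional unit in a design that will ultimately combine six transcriptional units, and it is described as carrying homology arms to the yeast HO locus, a site commonly used for chromosomal integration by homologous recombination. The plasmid itself is maintained in E. coli: the 4,339 nt sequence carries a high-copy ColE1/pUC-type origin of replication and a β-lactamase gene (AmpR) with its own promoter for ampicillin selection. No yeast origin or yeast selection marker appears in the feature table.

There is no gene insert. Instead, the cloning position is occupied by a GFP dropout cassette, derived from another toolkit plasmid, consisting of a superfolder GFP coding sequence followed by the rrnB T1 and T7Te bacterial transcription terminators. In MoClo-style Golden Gate assembly, such a cassette acts as a visual screening marker: colonies retaining the unmodified backbone fluoresce green, whereas successful assembly of promoter, coding sequence and terminator parts displaces the cassette and yields non-fluorescent colonies. The promoter driving GFP, the type IIS restriction sites, the assembly connectors that define the unit's position, and the HO homology arms are not annotated by the automated feature table, so their exact locations and arrangement cannot be stated from the record. The construct is typically used as an intermediate-level vector for building one defined transcriptional unit before multi-unit assembly and integration into yeast.
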