Addgene plasmid #194424: LT1_85_TU5of6_HOhomology
Purpose: (Empty Backbone) TU5 backbone (for TU #5 for plasmid with 6 TUs) with HO homology arms for Saccharomyces cerevisiae
Depositing lab: Lisbeth Olsson. Depositing organization: Chalmers University of Technology. Publication: ScEnSor Kit for Saccharomyces cerevisiae Engineering and Biosensor-Driven Investigation of the Intracellular Environment. Torello Pianale L, Olsson L. ACS Synth Biol. 2023 Aug 8. doi: 10.1021/acssynbio.3c00124. PubMed 37552581.
Backbone
  Vector backbone: MoClo YTK
  Vector type: Bacterial Expression, Synthetic Biology
Growth in bacteria
  Bacterial resistance: Ampicillin, 100 μg/mL
  Growth temperature: 37°C
  Growth strain: DH5alpha
  Copy number: High Copy
Gene/Insert
  Gene/Insert name: None
  Mutation: NA
Resource information
  A portion of this plasmid was derived from a plasmid made by: GFP dropout cassette from Addgene plasmid #65154
Terms and licenses: Academic/Nonprofit Terms; Industry Terms: Not Available to Industry
How to cite: LT1_85_TU5of6_HOhomology was a gift from Lisbeth Olsson (Addgene plasmid # 194424 ; http://n2t.net/addgene:194424 ; RRID:Addgene_194424)
